>Addgene plasmid #51006 | pLenti.CAG.H2B-cerFP.W.SINloxP | depositor full sequence | sequence record 77912 | pLenti.CAG.H2B-cerFP.W.SINloxP sequence 9066 bps
AGCTTAATGTAGTCTTATGCAATACTCTTGTAGTCTTGCAACATGGTAACGATGAGTTAGCAACATGCCT
TACAAGGAGAGAAAAAGCACCGTGCATGCCGATTGGTGGAAGTAAGGTGGTACGATCGTGCCTTATTAGG
AAGGCAACAGACGGGTCTGACATGGATTGGACGAACCACTGAATTGCCGCATTGCAGAGATATTGTATTT
AAGTGCCTAGCTCGATACAATAAACGGGTCTCTCTGGTTAGACCAGATCTGAGCCTGGGAGCTCTCTGGC
TAACTAGGGAACCCACTGCTTAAGCCTCAATAAAGCTTGCCTTGAGTGCTTCAAGTAGTGTGTGCCCGTC
TGTTGTGTGACTCTGGTAACTAGAGATCCCTCAGACCCTTTTAGTCAGTGTGGAAAATCTCTAGCAGTGG
CGCCCGAACAGGGACCTGAAAGCGAAAGGGAAACCAGAGCTCTCTCGACGCAGGACTCGGCTTGCTGAAG
CGCGCACGGCAAGAGGCGAGGGGCGGCGACTGGTGAGTACGCCAAAAATTTTGACTAGCGGAGGCTAGAA
GGAGAGAGATGGGTGCGAGAGCGTCAGTATTAAGCGGGGGAGAATTAGATCGCGATGGGAAAAAATTCGG
TTAAGGCCAGGGGGAAAGAAAAAATATAAATTAAAACATATAGTATGGGCAAGCAGGGAGCTAGAACGAT
TCGCAGTTAATCCTGGCCTGTTAGAAACATCAGAAGGCTGTAGACAAATACTGGGACAGCTACAACCATC
CCTTCAGACAGGATCAGAAGAACTTAGATCATTATATAATACAGTAGCAACCCTCTATTGTGTGCATCAA
AGGATAGAGATAAAAGACACCAAGGAAGCTTTAGACAAGATAGAGGAAGAGCAAAACAAAAGTAAGACCA
CCGCACAGCAAGCGGCCGCTGATCTTCAGACCTGGAGGAGGAGATATGAGGGACAATTGGAGAAGTGAAT
TATATAAATATAAAGTAGTAAAAATTGAACCATTAGGAGTAGCACCCACCAAGGCAAAGAGAAGAGTGGT
GCAGAGAGAAAAAAGAGCAGTGGGAATAGGAGCTTTGTTCCTTGGGTTCTTGGGAGCAGCAGGAAGCACT
ATGGGCGCAGCCTCAATGACGCTGACGGTACAGGCCAGACAATTATTGTCTGGTATAGTGCAGCAGCAGA
ACAATTTGCTGAGGGCTATTGAGGCGCAACAGCATCTGTTGCAACTCACAGTCTGGGGCATCAAGCAGCT
CCAGGCAAGAATCCTGGCTGTGGAAAGATACCTAAAGGATCAACAGCTCCTGGGGATTTGGGGTTGCTCT
GGAAAACTCATTTGCACCACTGCTGTGCCTTGGAATGCTAGTTGGAGTAATAAATCTCTGGAACAGATTT
GGAATCACACGACCTGGATGGAGTGGGACAGAGAAATTAACAATTACACAAGCTTAATACACTCCTTAAT
TGAAGAATCGCAAAACCAGCAAGAAAAGAATGAACAAGAATTATTGGAATTAGATAAATGGGCAAGTTTG
TGGAATTGGTTTAACATAACAAATTGGCTGTGGTATATAAAATTATTCATAATGATAGTAGGAGGCTTGG
TAGGTTTAAGAATAGTTTTTGCTGTACTTTCTATAGTGAATAGAGTTAGGCAGGGATATTCACCATTATC
GTTTCAGACCCACCTCCCAACCCCGAGGGGACCCGACAGGCCCGAAGGAATAGAAGAAGAAGGTGGAGAG
AGAGACAGAGACAGATCCATTCGATTAGTGAACGGATCTCGACGGTATCGGTTAACTTTTAAAAGAAAAG
GGGGGATTGGGGGGTACAGTGCAGGGGAAAGAATAGTAGACATAATAGCAACAGACATACAAACTAAAGA
ATTACAAAAACAAATTACAAAAATTCAAAATTTTATCGATCACGAGACTAGCCTCGAGAAGCTTGATAAT
TCTGCAGGACTTCTAGTTATTAATAGTAATCAATTACGGGGTCATTAGTTCATAGCCCATATATGGAGTT
CCGCGTTACATAACTTACGGTAAATGGCCCGCCTGGCTGACCGCCCAACGACCCCCGCCCATTGACGTCA
ATAATGACGTATGTTCCCATAGTAACGCCAATAGGGACTTTCCATTGACGTCAATGGGTGGACTATTTAC
GGTAAACTGCCCACTTGGCAGTACATCAAGTGTATCATATGCCAAGTACGCCCCCTATTGACGTCAATGA
CGGTAAATGGCCCGCCTGGCATTATGCCCAGTACATGACCTTATGGGACTTTCCTACTTGGCAGTACATC
TACGTATTAGTCATCGCTATTACCATGGGTCGAGGTGAGCCCCACGTTCTGCTTCACTCTCCCCATCTCC
CCCCCCTCCCCACCCCCAATTTTGTATTTATTTATTTTTTAATTATTTTGTGCAGCGATGGGGGCGGGGG
GGGGGGGGGCGCGCGCCAGGCGGGGCGGGGCGGGGCGAGGGGCGGGGCGGGGCGAGGCGGAGAGGTGCGG
CGGCAGCCAATCAGAGCGGCGCGCTCCGAAAGTTTCCTTTTATGGCGAGGCGGCGGCGGCGGCGGCCCTA
TAAAAAGCGAAGCGCGCGGCGGGCGGGAGTCGCTGCGTTGCCTTCGCCCCGTGCCCCGCTCCGCGCCGCC
TCGCGCCGCCCGCCCCGGCTCTGACTGACCGCGTTACTCCCACAGGTGAGCGGGCGGGACGGCCCTTCTC
CTCCGGGCTGTAATTAGCGCTTGGTTTAATGACGGCTCGTTTCTTTTCTGTGGCTGCGTGAAAGCCTTAA
AGGGCTCCGGGAGGGCCCTTTGTGCGGGGGGGAGCGGCTCGGGGGGTGCGTGCGTGTGTGTGTGCGTGGG
GAGCGCCGCGTGCGGCCCGCGCTGCCCGGCGGCTGTGAGCGCTGCGGGCGCGGCGCGGGGCTTTGTGCGC
TCCGCGTGTGCGCGAGGGGAGCGCGGCCGGGGGCGGTGCCCCGCGGTGCGGGGGGGCTGCGAGGGGAACA
AAGGCTGCGTGCGGGGTGTGTGCGTGGGGGGGTGAGCAGGGGGTGTGGGCGCGGCGGTCGGGCTGTAACC
CCCCCCTGCACCCCCCTCCCCGAGTTGCTGAGCACGGCCCGGCTTCGGGTGCGGGGCTCCGTAGCGGGGC
GTGGCGCGGGGCTCGCCGTGCCGGGCGGGGGGTGGCGGCAGGTGGGGGTGCCGGGCGGGGCGGGGCCGCC
TCGGGCCGGGGAGGGCTCGGGGGAGGGGCGCGGCGGCCCCGGAGCGCCGGCGGCTGTCGAGGCGCGGCGA
GCCGCAGCCATTGCCTTTTATGGTAATCGTGCGAGAGGGCGCAGGGACTTCCTTTGTCCCAAATCTGGCG
GAGCCGAAATCTGGGAGGCGCCGCCGCACCCCCTCTAGCGGGCGCGGGCGAAGCGGTGCGGCGCCGGCAG
GAAGGAAATGGGCGGGGAGGGCCTTCGTGCGTCGCCGCGGCGCCGTCCCCTTCTCCATCTCCAGCCTCGG
GGCTGCCGCAGGGGGACGGCTGCCTTCGGGGGGGACGGGGCAGGGCGGGGTTCGGCTTCTGGCGTGTGAC
CGGCGGCTCTAGAGCCTCTGCTAACCATGTTCATGCCTTCTTCTTTTTCCTACAGCTCCTGGGCAACGTG
CTGGTTATTGTGCTGTCTCATCATTTTGGCAAAGAATTGATTTGATACCGCGGGCCCGGGATCCCTCGAG
GAATTATCGAATTCGAGCTCGGTACCGCCACCATGCCAGAGCCAGCGAAGTCTGCTCCCGCCCCGAAAAA
GGGCTCCAAGAAGGCGGTGACTAAGGCGCAGAAGAAAGGCGGCAAGAAGCGCAAGCGCAGCCGCAAGGAG
AGCTATTCCATCTATGTGTACAAGGTTCTGAAGCAGGTCCACCCTGACACCGGCATTTCGTCCAAGGCCA
TGGGCATCATGAATTCGTTTGTGAACGACATTTTCGAGCGCATCGCAGGTGAGGCTTCCCGCCTGGCGCA
TTACAACAAGCGCTCGACCATCACCTCCAGGGAGATCCAGACGGCCGTGCGCCTGCTGCTGCCTGGGGAG
TTGGCCAAGCACGCCGTGTCCGAGGGTACTAAGGCCATCACCAAGTACACCAGCGCTAAGGATCCACCGG
TCGCCACCATGGTGAGCAAGGGCGAGGAGCTGTTCACCGGGGTGGTGCCCATCCTGGTCGAGCTGGACGG
CGACGTAAACGGCCACAAGTTCAGCGTGTCCGGCGAGGGCGAGGGCGATGCCACCTACGGCAAGCTGACC
CTGAAGTTCATCTGCACCACCGGCAAGCTGCCCGTGCCCTGGCCCACCCTCGTGACCACCCTGACCTGGG
GCGTGCAGTGCTTCGCCCGCTACCCCGACCACATGAAGCAGCACGACTTCTTCAAGTCCGCCATGCCCGA
AGGCTACGTCCAGGAGCGCACCATCTTCTTCAAGGACGACGGCAACTACAAGACCCGCGCCGAGGTGAAG
TTCGAGGGCGACACCCTGGTGAACCGCATCGAGCTGAAGGGCATCGACTTCAAGGAGGACGGCAACATCC
TGGGGCACAAGCTGGAGTACAACGCCATCAGCGACAACGTCTATATCACCGCCGACAAGCAGAAGAACGG
CATCAAGGCCAACTTCAAGATCCGCCACAACATCGAGGACGGCAGCGTGCAGCTCGCCGACCACTACCAG
CAGAACACCCCCATCGGCGACGGCCCCGTGCTGCTGCCCGACAACCACTACCTGAGCACCCAGTCCAAGC
TGAGCAAAGACCCCAACGAGAAGCGCGATCACATGGTCCTGCTGGAGTTCGTGACCGCCGCCGGGATCAC
TCTCGGCATGGACGAGCTGTACAAGTAATACTCGACAATCAACCTCTGGATTACAAAATTTGTGAAAGAT
TGACTGGTATTCTTAACTATGTTGCTCCTTTTACGCTATGTGGATACGCTGCTTTAATGCCTTTGTATCA
TGCTATTGCTTCCCGTATGGCTTTCATTTTCTCCTCCTTGTATAAATCCTGGTTGCTGTCTCTTTATGAG
GAGTTGTGGCCCGTTGTCAGGCAACGTGGCGTGGTGTGCACTGTGTTTGCTGACGCAACCCCCACTGGTT
GGGGCATTGCCACCACCTGTCAGCTCCTTTCCGGGACTTTCGCTTTCCCCCTCCCTATTGCCACGGCGGA
ACTCATCGCCGCCTGCCTTGCCCGCTGCTGGACAGGGGCTCGGCTGTTGGGCACTGACAATTCCGTGGTG
TTGTCGGGGAAGCTGACGTCCTTTCCATGGCTGCTCGCCTGTGTTGCCACCTGGATTCTGCGCGGGACGT
CCTTCTGCTACGTCCCTTCGGCCCTCAATCCAGCGGACCTTCCTTCCCGCGGCCTGCTGCCGGCTCTGCG
GCCTCTTCCGCGTCTTCGCCTTCGCCCTCAGACGAGTCGGATCTCCCTTTGGGCCGCCTCCCCGCCTGGA
ATTCGAGCTCGGTACCTTTAAGACCAATGACTTACAAGGCAGCTGTAGATCTTAGCCACTTTTTAAAAGA
AAAGGGGGGACTGGAAGGGCTAATTCACTCCCAACGAAGACAAGATGGGATCAATTCACCATGGGAATAA
CTTCGTATAGCATACATTATACGAAGTTATGCTTTTTTGCTTGTACTGGGTCTCTCTGGTTAGACCAGAT
CTGAGCCTGGGAGCTCTCTGGCTAACTAGGGAACCCACTGCTTAAGCCTCAATAAAGCTTGCCTTGAGTG
CTTCAAGTAGTGTGTGCCCGTCTGTTGTGTGACTCTGGTAACTAGAGATCCCTCAGACCCTTTTAGTCAG
TGTGGAAAATCTCTAGCAGTAGTAGTTCATGTCATCTTATTATTCAGTATTTATAACTTGCAAAGAAATG
AATATCAGAGAGTGAGAGGAACTTGTTTATTGCAGCTTATAATGGTTACAAATAAAGCAATAGCATCACA
AATTTCACAAATAAAGCATTTTTTTCACTGCATTCTAGTTGTGGTTTGTCCAAACTCATCAATGTATCTT
ATCATGTCTGGCTCTAGCTATCCCGCCCCTAACTCCGCCCAGTTCCGCCCATTCTCCGCCCCATGGCTGA
CTAATTTTTTTTATTTATGCAGAGGCCGAGGCCGCCTCGGCCTCTGAGCTATTCCAGAAGTAGTGAGGAG
GCTTTTTTGGAGGCCTAGGCTTTTGCGTCGAGACGTACCCAATTCGCCCTATAGTGAGTCGTATTACGCG
CGCTCACTGGCCGTCGTTTTACAACGTCGTGACTGGGAAAACCCTGGCGTTACCCAACTTAATCGCCTTG
CAGCACATCCCCCTTTCGCCAGCTGGCGTAATAGCGAAGAGGCCCGCACCGATCGCCCTTCCCAACAGTT
GCGCAGCCTGAATGGCGAATGGCGCG
[124 nt withheld, positions 6397-6520]
C
[91 nt withheld, positions 6522-6612]
A
[49 nt withheld, positions 6614-6662]
CCTTTGACGTTGGAGTCCACGTTCTTT
[37 nt withheld, positions 6690-6726]
ACCCTATCTCGGTCTATTCTTTTGATTTATAAGGGATTTTGCCGATTTCGGCCTATTGGTTAAAAAATGA
GCTGATTTAACAAAAATTTAACGCGAATTTTAACAAAATATTAACGTTTACAATTTCCCAGGTGGCACTT
TTCGGGGAAATGTGCGCGGAACCCCTATTTGTTTATTTTTCTAAATACATTCAAATATGTATCCGCTCAT
GAGACAATAACCCTGATAAATGCTTCAATAATATTGAAAAAGGAAGAGTATGAGTATTCAACATTTCCGT
GTCGCCCTTATTCCCTTTTTTGCGGCATTTTGCCTTCCTGTTTTTGCTCACCCAGAAACGCTGGTGAAAG
TAAAAGATGCTGAAGATCAGTTGGGTGCACGAGTGGGTTACATCGAACTGGATCTCAACAGCGGTAAGAT
CCTTGAGAGTTTTCGCCCCGAAGAACGTTTTCCAATGATGAGCACTTTTAAAGTTCTGCTATGTGGCGCG
GTATTATCCCGTATTGACGCCGGGCAAGAGCAACTCGGTCGCCGCATACACTATTCTCAGAATGACTTGG
TTGAGTACTCACCAGTCACAGAAAAGCATCTTACGGATGGCATGACAGTAAGAGAATTATGCAGTGCTGC
CATAACCATGAGTGATAACACTGCGGCCAACTTACTTCTGACAACGATCGGAGGACCGAAGGAGCTAACC
GCTTTTTTGCACAACATGGGGGATCATGTAACTCGCCTTGATCGTTGGGAACCGGAGCTGAATGAAGCCA
TACCAAACGACGAGCGTGACACCACGATGCCTGTAGCAATGGCAACAACGTTGCGCAAACTATTAACTGG
CGAACTACTTACTCTAGCTTCCCGGCAACAATTAATAGACTGGATGGAGGCGGATAAAGTTGCAGGACCA
CTTCTGCGCTCGGCCCTTCCGGCTGGCTGGTTTATTGCTGATAAATCTGGAGCCGGTGAGCGTGGGTCTC
GCGGTATCATTGCAGCACTGGGGCCAGATGGTAAGCCCTCCCGTATCGTAGTTATCTACACGACGGGGAG
TCAGGCAACTATGGATGAACGAAATAGACAGATCGCTGAGATAGGTGCCTCACTGATTAAGCATTGGTAA
CTGTCAGACCAAGTTTACTCATATATACTTTAGATTGATTTAAAACTTCATTTTTAATTTAAAAGGATCT
AGGTGAAGATCCTTTTTGATAATCTCATGACCAAAATCCCTTAACGTGAGTTTTCGTTCCACTGAGCGTC
AGACCCCGTAGAAAAGATCAAAGGATCTTCTTGAGATCCTTTTTTTCTGCGCGTAATCTGCTGCTTGCAA
ACAAAAAAACCACCGCTACCAGCGGTGGTTTGTTTGCCGGATCAAGAGCTACCAACTCTTTTTCCGAAGG
TAACTGGCTTCAGCAGAGCGCAGATACCAAATACTGTCCTTCTAGTGTAGCCGTAGTTAGGCCACCACTT
CAAGAACTCTGTAGCACCGCCTACATACCTCGCTCTGCTAATCCTGTTACCAGTGGCTGCTGCCAGTGGC
GATAAGTCGTGTCTTACCGGGTTGGACTCAAGACGATAGTTACCGGATAAGGCGCAGCGGTCGGGCTGAA
CGGGGGGTTCGTGCACACAGCCCAGCTTGGAGCGAACGACCTACACCGAACTGAGATACCTACAGCGTGA
GCTATGAGAAAGCGCCACGCTTCCCGAAGGGAGAAAGGCGGACAGGTATCCGGTAAGCGGCAGGGTCGGA
ACAGGAGAGCGCACGAGGGAGCTTCCAGGGGGAAACGCCTGGTATCTTTATAGTCCTGTCGGGTTTCGCC
ACCTCTGACTTGAGCGTCGATTTTTGTGATGCTCGTCAGGGGGGCGGAGCCTATGGAAAAACGCCAGCAA
CGCGGCCTTTTTACGGTTCCTGGCCTTTTGCTGGCCTTTTGCTCACATGTTCTTTCCTGCGTTATCCCCT
GATTCTGTGGATAACCGTATTACCGCCTTTGAGTGAGCTGATACCGCTCGCCGCAGCCGAACGACCGAGC
GCAGCGAGTCAGTGAGCGAGGAAGCGGAAGAGCGCCCAATACGCAAACCGCCTCTCCCCGCGCGTTGGCC
GATTCATTAATGCAGCTGGCACGACAGGTTTCCCGACTGGAAAGCGGGCAGTGAGCGCAACGCAATTAAT
GTGAGTTAGCTCACTCATTAGGCACCCCAGGCTTTACACTTTATGCTTCCGGCTCGTATGTTGTGTGGAA
TTGTGAGCGGATAACAATTTCACACAGGAAACAGCTATGACCATGATTACGCCAAGCGCGCAATTAACCC
TCACTAAAGGGAACAAAAGCTGGAGCTGCA
Features (pLannotate 1.2.2; 31 found; start..end, strand, type, name):
      8..229     +  promoter       RSV promoter: Rous sarcoma virus enhancer/promoter
    236..416     +  LTR            5' LTR (truncated): truncated 5' long terminal repeat (LTR) from HIV-1
    460..585     +  misc_feature   HIV-1 Ψ: packaging signal of human immunodeficiency virus type 1
    569..932     +  CDS            HIV-1 gag (fragment): gag protein from human immunodeficiency virus 1; gag
   1027..1363    +  ncRNA          RRE: Accession: RF00036 - HIV Rev response element
   1688..1788    +  CDS            Rev (fragment): human immunodeficiency virus 1 (HIV-1) Rev protein; rev; enhances nuclear export of unspliced and incompletely spliced viral mRNAs
   1807..1924    +  misc_feature   cPPT/CTS: central polypurine tract and central termination sequence of HIV-1
   1973..2337    +  enhancer       CMV enhancer: human cytomegalovirus immediate early enhancer
   2340..2615    +  promoter       chicken β-actin promoter: No description available
   2616..3625    +  intron         chimeric intron: chimera between introns from chicken β-actin and rabbit β-globin
   3686..3704    +  misc_feature   MCS (fragment): multiple cloning site
   3719..3736    +  misc_feature   MCS (fragment): pUC18/19 multiple cloning site
   3743..4120    +  CDS            H2B: human histone H2B; HIST1H2BJ
   4139..4858    +  CDS            mCerulean: enhanced monomeric variant of CFP (Rizzo et al., 2004) mammalian codon-optimized
   4867..5455    +  misc_feature   WPRE: woodchuck hepatitis virus posttranscriptional regulatory element
   5472..5576    +  CDS            nef (fragment): NEF_HV1LA - Experimental evidence at protein level: Swiss-Prot protein existence level 1. Extracellular Nef protein targets CD4(+) T-lymphocytes for apoptosis by interacting with CXCR4 surface receptors. From Human immunodeficiency virus type 1 group M subtype B (isolate Lai) (HIV-1).
   5597..5630    +  protein_bind   loxP: Cre-mediated recombination occurs in the 8-bp core sequence (GCATACAT). Cre recombinase
   5648..5828    +  LTR            5' LTR (truncated): truncated 5' long terminal repeat (LTR) from HIV-1
   5900..6021    +  polyA_signal   SV40 poly(A) signal: SV40 polyadenylation signal
   6040..6175    +  rep_origin     SV40 ori: SV40 origin of replication
   6208..6226    -  promoter       T7 promoter: promoter for bacteriophage T7 RNA polymerase
   6234..6389    +  CDS            lacZα (fragment): LacZα fragment of β-galactosidase; lacZ fragment
   6397..6852    +  rep_origin     f1 ori (sequence partly withheld): f1 bacteriophage origin of replication; arrow indicates direction of (+) strand synthesis
   6881..6985    +  promoter       AmpR promoter: bla
   6986..7846    +  CDS            AmpR: β-lactamase; bla; confers resistance to ampicillin, carbenicillin, and related antibiotics
   8017..8605    +  rep_origin     ori: high-copy-number ColE1/pMB1/pBR322/pUC origin of replication
   8788..8880    +  CDS            lacI (fragment): lac repressor; lacI; The lac repressor binds to the lac operator to inhibit transcription in E. coli. This inhibition can be relieved by adding lactose or isopropyl-β-D-thiogalactopyranoside (IPTG).
   8893..8914    +  protein_bind   CAP binding site: CAP binding activates transcription in the presence of cAMP. E. coli catabolite activator protein
   8929..8959    +  promoter       lac promoter: promoter for the E. coli lac operon
   8967..8983    +  protein_bind   lac operator: The lac repressor binds to the lac operator to inhibit transcription in E. coli. This inhibition can be relieved by adding lactose or isopropyl-β-D-thiogalactopyranoside (IPTG). lac repressor encoded by lacI
   9028..9046    +  promoter       T3 promoter: promoter for bacteriophage T3 RNA polymerase
