[The description below was written by a language model from this plasmid's Addgene catalogue record and pLannotate feature annotations shown in this document.]
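Description:
pLenti.CAG.H2B-cerFP.W.SINloxP is a third-generation, self-inactivating (SIN) HIV-1-based lentiviral transfer vector for mammalian expression, derived from the pRRLsin.cPPT.PGKp.eGFP.W backbone by replacing the PGK-eGFP cassette. An RSV enhancer/promoter fused to a truncated 5' LTR drives production of the genomic RNA in packaging cells. It is followed by the Ψ packaging signal with a partial gag sequence, the Rev response element for nuclear export of unspliced vector RNA, and the cPPT/CTS element that aids nuclear import of the vector genome. In bacteria the plasmid is maintained through a ColE1/pUC-type origin and selected with ampicillin (AmpR). The backbone also carries an f1 ori, an SV40 origin and poly(A) signal, and lac, T7 and T3 remnants. The catalogue lists it as low copy and gives a total size of 7375 bp, whereas the depositor's full sequence is 9,066 nt; the record does not explain this difference.

The internal expression cassette uses the CAG enhancer-promoter (CMV enhancer, chicken β-actin promoter and chimeric intron) to drive strong constitutive expression of human histone H2B fused at its C-terminus to the cyan fluorescent protein mCerulean. This fusion labels chromatin and therefore marks nuclei. The depositor notes that the H2B sequence carries D26G and V119I differences relative to reference sequences. A WPRE downstream of the fusion enhances transcript expression. The U3-deleted 3' LTR contains a loxP site. Because U3 is copied to both LTRs during reverse transcription, the integrated provirus should be flanked by loxP sites, in principle allowing Cre-mediated excision. The vector suits stable fluorescent nuclear labelling of transduced cells, for example for imaging or cell tracking.
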