Addgene plasmid #51006: pLenti.CAG.H2B-cerFP.W.SINloxP
Purpose: Lentivector that expresses H2B-cerFP from internal CAG enhancer-promoter
Depositing lab: Rusty Lansford. Depositing organization: California Institute of Technology.
Backbone
  Vector backbone: pRRLsin.cPPT.PGKp.eGFP.W
  Backbone manufacturer: L Naldini
  Total vector size (bp): 7375
  Modifications to backbone: pLenti.CAG:H2B-cerFp.W.SINloxP lentivector derives from the pRRLsin.cPPT.PGKp.eGFP.W lentivector that contains the constitutively expressed human phosphoglycerate kinase promoter (De Palma et al., 2003). Contains loxP site in the U3 region of deleted 3'LTR.
  Vector type: Mammalian Expression, Lentiviral
Growth in bacteria
  Bacterial resistance: Ampicillin, 100 μg/mL
  Growth temperature: 37°C
  Growth strain: Stbl3
  Copy number: Low Copy
Gene/Insert
  Gene/Insert name: H2B-cerFP (alt name: histone 2B-ceruleanFP)
  Insert size (bp): 1116
  Promoter: CAG
  Tag / fusion protein: histone 2B (N terminal on insert)
  Cloning method: Restriction Enzyme; 5′ cloning site Sma1 (not destroyed); 3′ cloning site None (unknown if destroyed)
  Sequencing primers: 5′ EGFP-N; 3′ EGFP-C
Terms and licenses: Academic/Nonprofit Terms; Industry Terms: Not Available to Industry
Depositor comments: Please note that the H2B sequence in this plasmid was derived from H2B-GFP (Addgene plasmid# 11680) and contains the same differences (D26G and V119I) compared to GenBank reference sequences, such as NP_066402.2.
How to cite: pLenti.CAG.H2B-cerFP.W.SINloxP was a gift from Rusty Lansford (Addgene plasmid # 51006 ; http://n2t.net/addgene:51006 ; RRID:Addgene_51006)
