>Addgene plasmid #51006 | pLenti.CAG.H2B-cerFP.W.SINloxP | addgene partial sequence | sequence record 79790 | FLP-rec 5'-TTCGGCTTCTGGCGTGTGAC-3'
TGTTCATGCCTTCTTCTTTTTCCTACAGCTCCTGGGCAACGTGCTGGTTATTGTGCTGTCTCATCATTTT
GGCAAAGAATTGATTTGATACCGCGGGCCCGGGATCCCTCGAGGAATTATCGAATTCGAGCTCGGTACCG
CCACCATGCCAGAGCCAGCGAAGTCTGCTCCCGCCCCGAAAAAGGGCTCCAAGAAGGCGGTGACTAAGGC
GCAGAAGAAAGGCGGCAAGAAGCGCAAGCGCAGCCGCAAGGAGAGCTATTCCATCTATGTGTACAAGGTT
CTGAAGCAGGTCCACCCTGACACCGGCATTTCGTCCAAGGCCATGGGCATCATGAATTCGTTTGTGAACG
ACATTTTCGAGCGCATCGCAGGTGAGGCTTCCCGCCTGGCGCATTACAACAAGCGCTCGACCATCACCTC
CAGGGAGATCCAGACGGCCGTGCGCCTGCTGCTGCCTGGGGAGTTGGCCAAGCACGCCGTGTCCGAGGGT
ACTAAGGCCATCACCAAGTACACCAGCGCTAAGGATCCACCGGTCGCCACCATGGTGAGCAAGGGCGAGG
AGCTGTTCACCGGGGTGGTGCCCATCCTGGTCGAGCTGGACGGCGACGTAAACGGCCACAAGTTCAGCGT
GTCCGGCGAGGGCGAGGGCGATGCCACCTACGGCAAGCTGACCCTGAAGTTCATCTGCACCACCGGCAAG
CTGCCCGTGCCCTGGCCCACCCTCGTGACCACCCTGACCTGGGGCGTGCAGTGCTTCGCCCGCTACCCCG
ACCACATGAAGCAGCACGACTTCTTCAAGTCCGCCATGCCCGAAGGCTACGTCCAGGAGCGCACCATCTT
CTTCAAGGACGACGGCAACTACAAGA
