>Addgene plasmid #51006 | pLenti.CAG.H2B-cerFP.W.SINloxP | addgene partial sequence | sequence record 80343 | WPRE-R 5'-CATAGCGTAAAAGGAGCAACA-3'
AATTTTGTAATCCAGAGGTTGATTGTCGAGTATTACTTGTACAGCTCGTCCATGCCGAGAGTGATCCCGG
CGGCGGTCACGAACTCCAGCAGGACCATGTGATCGCGCTTCTCGTTGGGGTCTTTGCTCAGCTTGGACTG
GGTGCTCAGGTAGTGGTTGTCGGGCAGCAGCACGGGGCCGTCGCCGATGGGGGTGTTCTGCTGGTAGTGG
TCGGCGAGCTGCACGCTGCCGTCCTCGATGTTGTGGCGGATCTTGAAGTTGGCCTTGATGCCGTTCTTCT
GCTTGTCGGCGGTGATATAGACGTTGTCGCTGATGGCGTTGTACTCCAGCTTGTGCCCCAGGATGTTGCC
GTCCTCCTTGAAGTCGATGCCCTTCAGCTCGATGCGGTTCACCAGGGTGTCGCCCTCGAACTTCACCTCG
GCGCGGGTCTTGTAGTTGCCGTCGTCCTTGAAGAAGATGGTGCGCTCCTGGACGTAGCCTTCGGGCATGG
CGGACTTGAAGAAGTCGTGCTGCTTCATGTGGTCGGGGTAGCGGGCGAAGCACTGCACGCCCCAGGTCAG
GGTGGTCACGAGGGTGGGCCAGGGCACGGGCAGCTTGCCGGTGGTGCAGATGAACTTCAGGGTCAGCTTG
CCGTAGGTGGCATCGCCCTCGCCCTCGCCGGACACGCTGAACTTGTGGCCGTTTACGTCGCCGTCCAGCT
CGACCAGGATGGGCACCACCCCGGTGAACAGCTCCTCGCCCTTGCTCACCATGGTGGCGACCGGTGGATC
CTTAGCGCTGGTGTACTTGGTGATGGCCTTAGTACCCTCGGACACGGCGTGCTTGGCCAACTCCCCAGGC
AGCAGCAGGCGCACGGCCGTCTGGATCTCCCTGGAGGTGATGGTCGAGCGCTTGTTGTAATGCGCCAGGC
GGGAAGCCTCACCTGCGATGCGCTC
